>Addgene plasmid #18341 | T4 Lysozyme K48-[AA] WT* | addgene partial sequence | sequence record 24129 | 3primeUP
CTANGAAAAGCCCGCTCATTAGGCGGGCTCAGATCTGCTCATGTTTGACAGCTTATCATCGATAAGCTTC
GGCAATAAATTCTTGATATGTTTTCATATGTTTCCTTTAAATATTTTAATTAGTAATTGTCTATTCAAGT
AATTGTGAATATACTATCACAATTCCAAGAGAAAGTAAACAGCTTTATAGATTTTTATACGCGTCCCAAG
TGCCAGTTCTAAACGTTGTAATGACTCGTTTTGCGCGATTAGGTGTTTGATTATACCATCTACTTTTAGC
TAAGTTAACTGCTGCTTCATCCCAGCGTTTTTGTTGAAGCATACGTAAAGAGTTAGTAAATCCTGCCACA
CCGGTTTCTCCCATTTGGAAAACCATATTAATCAATGCAGCGCGACGAACCGCATCAAGAGAATCATAAA
CCGGTTTTAATTTAGCATTTCTCAGAATTCCGCGAACAGCAGCATCAACATCCTGATTAAAGAGTTTTTC
AGCCTCATCTTTTGTAATTACACCATTAGTATTACGCCCAATAGCTGCAGCTTTATCTAATTCAGATTTA
GCAGCATTAAGTGATGGACTTTTTGTAAGCAAATGACCGATGCCAATAGTGTAATAGCCTTCTGTGTCTT
TATAGATTTTAAGTCTAAGACCTTCATCTATACGTAACATTTCAAATATATTCATAATACCTCCTAAGCA
TCGATGGATCCTGTTTCCTGTGTGAAATTGTTATCCGCTCACAATTCCACACATTATACGAGCCGATGAT
TAATTGTCAACAGGGGGATGGGGAGTAAGCTGATCCTGTTTCCTGTGTGAAATTGTTATCCGCTCACAAT
TCCACNCATTATACGAGCCGATGATTAATTGTCAACAGGGGGATGGGGAGTAAGCTCATCGATGGATCGA
NCCGGNTTNCCGGNGGGAAAATGGNANCCGCNCNCAATTCCNCNCNTTANACNANCCGGAAGCNNAANGG
GAAAGCCNGGGGNGCCNAANGAGNGNGCNACTTACNTTAATTGNGTGCGCNCNCNGCCCGCTTTCCNGNC
GGGAAACCGN
