[The description below was written by a language model from this plasmid's Addgene catalogue record.]
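Description:
T4 Lysozyme K48-[AA] WT* is a bacterial expression plasmid built on the pHS1403 backbone (about 5 kb without insert) that carries a mutant form of the bacteriophage T4 lysozyme gene (gene e). It is maintained in E. coli as a high-copy plasmid under ampicillin selection. No feature table is provided. As a result, the promoter driving expression, the origin of replication and any other regulatory elements of pHS1403 are not stated in the record.

The insert is roughly 600 bp and was cloned as a BamHI–HindIII fragment, with both sites preserved. According to the depositor's notes, the BamHI site lies 27 bp from the start codon and the HindIII site 115 bp from the stop codon, so the fragment includes short flanking untranslated regions around the lysozyme coding sequence. No epitope tags or fusion partners are recorded.

The mutation is listed as "K48-[AA] WT*". By the naming convention commonly used for T4 lysozyme variants, this most likely denotes an insertion of two alanine residues following lysine 48. WT* usually refers to the cysteine-free pseudo-wild-type background. The record itself does not spell out either point, so this reading should be treated as an interpretation.

T4 lysozyme is a classic model protein for studying folding, stability and structural tolerance to sequence changes. A construct of this kind would typically be used to produce the variant protein in bacteria for biophysical or crystallographic analysis of how the insertion is accommodated, although the record does not state a specific purpose.
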