Addgene plasmid #18341: T4 Lysozyme K48-[AA] WT*
Depositing lab: Brian Matthews. Depositing organization: University of Oregon.
Backbone
  Vector backbone: pHS1403
  Backbone size w/o insert (bp): 5000
  Vector type: Bacterial Expression
Growth in bacteria
  Bacterial resistance: Ampicillin, 100 μg/mL
  Growth temperature: 37°C
  Growth strain: DH5alpha
  Copy number: High Copy
Gene/Insert
  Gene/Insert name: T4 Lysozyme
  Species: Bacteriophage T4
  Insert size (bp): 600
  Mutation: K48-[AA] WT*
  GenBank ID: NP_049736
  Entrez Gene: e (a.k.a. T4p123)
  Cloning method: Restriction Enzyme; 5′ cloning site BamHI (not destroyed); 3′ cloning site HindIII (not destroyed)
  Sequencing primers: 5′ na; 3′ GGCGTATCACGAGGCCC
Terms and licenses: Academic/Nonprofit Terms; Industry Terms: Not Available to Industry
Depositor comments: The BamHI site is 27 bp from the ATG and the HindIII site is 115 bp from the stop.
How to cite: T4 Lysozyme K48-[AA] WT* was a gift from Brian Matthews (Addgene plasmid # 18341 ; http://n2t.net/addgene:18341 ; RRID:Addgene_18341)
